>Addgene plasmid #137130 | pAAV-Ef1a-Con/Foff 2.0-BFP | depositor full sequence | sequence record 265096 | pAAV-Ef1a-Con/Foff 2.0-BFP sequence 6617 bps
CCTGCAGGCAGCTGCGCGCTCGCTCGCTCACTGAGGCCGCCCGGGCAAAGCCCGGGCGTCGGGCGACCTT
TGGTCGCCCGGCCTCAGTGAGCGAGCGAGCGCGCAGAGAGGGAGTGGCCAACTCCATCACTAGGGGTTCC
TGCGGCCGCACGCGTAAGCTTTGCAAAGATGGATAAAGTTTTAAACAGAGAGGAATCTTTGCAGCTAATG
GACCTTCTAGGTCTTGAAAGGAGTGGGAATTGGCTCCGGTGCCCGTCAGTGGGCAGAGCGCACATCGCCC
ACAGTCCCCGAGAAGTTGGGGGGAGGGGTCGGCAATTGAACCGGTGCCTAGAGAAGGTGGCGCGGGGTAA
ACTGGGAAAGTGATGTCGTGTACTGGCTCCGCCTTTTTCCCGAGGGTGGGGGAGAACCGTATATAAGTGC
AGTAGTCGCCGTGAACGTTCTTTTTCGCAACGGGTTTGCCGCCAGAACACAGGTAAGTGCCGTGTGTGGT
TCCCGCGGGCCTGGCCTCTTTACGGGTTATGGCCCTTGCGTGCCTTGAATTACTTCCACTGGCTGCAGTA
CGTGATTCTTGATCCCGAGCTTCGGGTTGGAAGTGGGTGGGAGAGTTCGAGGCCTTGCGCTTAAGGAGCC
CCTTCGCCTCGTGCTTGAGTTGAGGCCTGGCCTGGGCGCTGGGGCCGCCGCGTGCGAATCTGGTGGCACC
TTCGCGCCTGTCTCGCTGCTTTCGATAAGTCTCTAGCCATTTAAAATTTTTGATGACCTGCTGCGACGCT
TTTTTTCTGGCAAGATAGTCTTGTAAATGCGGGCCAAGATCTGCACACTGGTATTTCGGTTTTTGGGGCC
GCGGGCGGCGACGGGGCCCGTGCGTCCCAGCGCACATGTTCGGCGAGGCGGGGCCTGCGAGCGCGGCCAC
CGAGAATCGGACGGGGGTAGTCTCAAGCTGGCCGGCCTGCTCTGGTGCCTGGCCTCGCGCCGCCGTGTAT
CGCCCCGCCCTGGGCGGCAAGGCTGGCCCGGTCGGCACCAGTTGCGTGAGCGGAAAGATGGCCGCTTCCC
GGCCCTGCTGCAGGGAGCTCAAAATGGAGGACGCGGCGCTCGGGAGAGCGGGCGGGTGAGTCACCCACAC
AAAGGAAAAGGGCCTTTCCGTCCTCAGCCGTCGCTTCATGTGACTCCACGGAGTACCGGGCGCCGTCCAG
GCACCTCGATTAGTTCTCGAGCTTTTGGAGTACGTCGTCTTTAGGTTGGGGGGAGGGGTTTTATGCGATG
GAGTTTCCCCACACTGAGTGGGTGGAGACTGAAGTTAGGCCAGCTTGGCACTTGATGTAATTCTCCTTGG
AATTTGCCCTTTTTGAGTTTGGATCTTGGTTCATTCTCAAGCCTCAGACAGTGGTTCAAAGTTTTTTTCT
TCCATTTCAGGTGTCGTGAGGATCCATAACTTCGTATAGGATACTTTATACGAAGTTATGTAGCTGGAGC
AATTTGAAAAGATTGTTGTATTACCTCTAGCTGCGCTTAATAACTTCGTATAGTATACCTTATACGAAGT
TATGTCGACCCTCCTGTACTCACGGGTGTGGTTGATGAAGGTCTTGCTGCCGTAGAGGAAGCTAGTAGCC
AGGATGTCGAAGGCGAAGGGGAGAGGGCCGCCCTCGACCACCTTGATTCTCATGGTCTGGGTGCCCTCGT
AGGGCTTGCCTTCGCCCTCGGATGTGCACTTGAAGTGATGGTTGTCCACGGTGCCCTCCATGTACAGCTT
CATGTGCATGTTCTCCTTAATCAGCTCGCTCATGGTGGCACTAGTATAACTTCGTATAAAGTATCCTATA
CGAAGTTATTTGCCTTAACCCAGAAATTATCACTGTTATTCTTTAGATAGGTGCAAAGAATAACTTCGTA
TAAGGTATACTATACGAAGTTATGGTACCGAAGTTCCTATTCTCTAGAAAGTATAGGAACTTCGCAGAAT
GGTAGCTGGATTGTAGCTGCTATTAGCAATATGAAACCTCTTAGAAGTTCCTATTCTTCAAAAGGTATAG
GAACTTCGGCGCGCCTGGAGAGTGGCCAGCCCTTCTCATGTTCAGAGAACATGGTTAACTGGTTAAGTCA
TGTCGTCCCACAGAGGGCATCCCCGACTTCTTCAAGCAGTCCTTCCCTGAGGGCTTCACATGGGAGAGAG
TCACCACATACGAAGACGGGGGCGTGCTGACCGCTACCCAGGACACCAGCCTCCAGGACGGCTGCCTCAT
CTACAACGTCAAGATCAGAGGGGTGAACTTCACATCCAACGGCCCTGTGATGCAGAAGAAAACACTCGGC
TGGGAGGCCTTCACCGAGACGCTGTACCCCGCTGACGGCGGCCTGGAAGGCAGAAACGACATGGCCCTGA
AGCTCGTGGGCGGGAGCCATCTGATCGCAAACATCAAGACCACATATAGATCCAAGAAACCCGCTAAGAA
CCTCAAGATGCCTGGCGTCTACTATGTGGACTACAGACTGGAAAGAATCAAGGAGGCCAACAACGAGACC
TACGTCGAGCAGCACGAGGTGGCAGTGGCCAGATACTGCGACCTCCCTAGCAAACTGGGGCACAAGCTTA
ATTAAGCTAGCGAAGTTCCTATACTTTCTAGAGAATAGGAACTTCTAAGCAGACAATCTTGTAATACATC
AGCAGCTAGTAGATTGCTCCAGCTAGAAGTTCCTATACCTTTTGAAGAATAGGAACTTCGAATTCGATAT
CAAGCTTATCGATAATCAACCTCTGGATTACAAAATTTGTGAAAGATTGACTGGTATTCTTAACTATGTT
GCTCCTTTTACGCTATGTGGATACGCTGCTTTAATGCCTTTGTATCATGCTATTGCTTCCCGTATGGCTT
TCATTTTCTCCTCCTTGTATAAATCCTGGTTGCTGTCTCTTTATGAGGAGTTGTGGCCCGTTGTCAGGCA
ACGTGGCGTGGTGTGCACTGTGTTTGCTGACGCAACCCCCACTGGTTGGGGCATTGCCACCACCTGTCAG
CTCCTTTCCGGGACTTTCGCTTTCCCCCTCCCTATTGCCACGGCGGAACTCATCGCCGCCTGCCTTGCCC
GCTGCTGGACAGGGGCTCGGCTGTTGGGCACTGACAATTCCGTGGTGTTGTCGGGGAAATCATCGTCCTT
TCCTTGGCTGCTCGCCTATGTTGCCACCTGGATTCTGCGCGGGACGTCCTTCTGCTACGTCCCTTCGGCC
CTCAATCCAGCGGACCTTCCTTCCCGCGGCCTGCTGCCGGCTCTGCGGCCTCTTCCGCGTCTTCGCCTTC
GCCCTCAGACGAGTCGGATCTCCCTTTGGGCCGCCTCCCCGCATCGATACCGAGCGCTGCTCGAGAGATC
TACGGGTGGCATCCCTGTGACCCCTCCCCAGTGCCTCTCCTGGCCCTGGAAGTTGCCACTCCAGTGCCCA
CCAGCCTTGTCCTAATAAAATTAAGTTGCATCATTTTGTCTGACTAGGTGTCCTTCTATAATATTATGGG
GTGGAGGGGGGTGGTATGGAGCAAGGGGCAAGTTGGGAAGACAACCTGTAGGGCCTGCGGGGTCTATTGG
GAACCAAGCTGGAGTGCAGTGGCACAATCTTGGCTCACTGCAATCTCCGCCTCCTGGGTTCAAGCGATTC
TCCTGCCTCAGCCTCCCGAGTTGTTGGGATTCCAGGCATGCATGACCAGGCTCAGCTAATTTTTGTTTTT
TTGGTAGAGACGGGGTTTCACCATATTGGCCAGGCTGGTCTCCAACTCCTAATCTCAGGTGATCTACCCA
CCTTGGCCTCCCAAATTGCTGGGATTACAGGCGTGAACCACTGCTCCCTTCCCTGTCCTTCTGATTTTGT
AGGTAACCACGTGCGGACCGAGCGGCCGCAGGAACCCCTAGTGATGGAGTTGGCCACTCCCTCTCTGCGC
GCTCGCTCGCTCACTGAGGCCGGGCGACCAAAGGTCGCCCGACGCCCGGGCTTTGCCCGGGCGGCCTCAG
TGAGCGAGCGAGCGCGCAGCTGCCTGCAGGGGCGCCTGATGCGGTATTTTCTCCTTACGCATCTGTGCGG
TATTTCACACCGCATA
[142 nt withheld, positions 4077-4218]
C
[141 nt withheld, positions 4220-4360]
CCTTTGACGTTGGAGTCCACGTTCTTT
[37 nt withheld, positions 4388-4424]
ACCCTATCTCGGGCTATTCTTTTGATTTATAAGGGATTTTGCCGATTTCGGCCTATTGGTTAAAAAATGA
GCTGATTTAACAAAAATTTAACGCGAATTTTAACAAAATATTAACGTTTACAATTTTATGGTGCACTCTC
AGTACAATCTGCTCTGATGCCGCATAGTTAAGCCAGCCCCGACACCCGCCAACACCCGCTGACGCGCCCT
GACGGGCTTGTCTGCTCCCGGCATCCGCTTACAGACAAGCTGTGACCGTCTCCGGGAGCTGCATGTGTCA
GAGGTTTTCACCGTCATCACCGAAACGCGCGAGACGAAAGGGCCTCGTGATACGCCTATTTTTATAGGTT
AATGTCATGATAATAATGGTTTCTTAGACGTCAGGTGGCACTTTTCGGGGAAATGTGCGCGGAACCCCTA
TTTGTTTATTTTTCTAAATACATTCAAATATGTATCCGCTCATGAGACAATAACCCTGATAAATGCTTCA
ATAATATTGAAAAAGGAAGAGTATGAGTATTCAACATTTCCGTGTCGCCCTTATTCCCTTTTTTGCGGCA
TTTTGCCTTCCTGTTTTTGCTCACCCAGAAACGCTGGTGAAAGTAAAAGATGCTGAAGATCAGTTGGGTG
CACGAGTGGGTTACATCGAACTGGATCTCAACAGCGGTAAGATCCTTGAGAGTTTTCGCCCCGAAGAACG
TTTTCCAATGATGAGCACTTTTAAAGTTCTGCTATGTGGCGCGGTATTATCCCGTATTGACGCCGGGCAA
GAGCAACTCGGTCGCCGCATACACTATTCTCAGAATGACTTGGTTGAGTACTCACCAGTCACAGAAAAGC
ATCTTACGGATGGCATGACAGTAAGAGAATTATGCAGTGCTGCCATAACCATGAGTGATAACACTGCGGC
CAACTTACTTCTGACAACGATCGGAGGACCGAAGGAGCTAACCGCTTTTTTGCACAACATGGGGGATCAT
GTAACTCGCCTTGATCGTTGGGAACCGGAGCTGAATGAAGCCATACCAAACGACGAGCGTGACACCACGA
TGCCTGTAGCAATGGCAACAACGTTGCGCAAACTATTAACTGGCGAACTACTTACTCTAGCTTCCCGGCA
ACAATTAATAGACTGGATGGAGGCGGATAAAGTTGCAGGACCACTTCTGCGCTCGGCCCTTCCGGCTGGC
TGGTTTATTGCTGATAAATCTGGAGCCGGTGAGCGTGGGTCTCGCGGTATCATTGCAGCACTGGGGCCAG
ATGGTAAGCCCTCCCGTATCGTAGTTATCTACACGACGGGGAGTCAGGCAACTATGGATGAACGAAATAG
ACAGATCGCTGAGATAGGTGCCTCACTGATTAAGCATTGGTAACTGTCAGACCAAGTTTACTCATATATA
CTTTAGATTGATTTAAAACTTCATTTTTAATTTAAAAGGATCTAGGTGAAGATCCTTTTTGATAATCTCA
TGACCAAAATCCCTTAACGTGAGTTTTCGTTCCACTGAGCGTCAGACCCCGTAGAAAAGATCAAAGGATC
TTCTTGAGATCCTTTTTTTCTGCGCGTAATCTGCTGCTTGCAAACAAAAAAACCACCGCTACCAGCGGTG
GTTTGTTTGCCGGATCAAGAGCTACCAACTCTTTTTCCGAAGGTAACTGGCTTCAGCAGAGCGCAGATAC
CAAATACTGTCCTTCTAGTGTAGCCGTAGTTAGGCCACCACTTCAAGAACTCTGTAGCACCGCCTACATA
CCTCGCTCTGCTAATCCTGTTACCAGTGGCTGCTGCCAGTGGCGATAAGTCGTGTCTTACCGGGTTGGAC
TCAAGACGATAGTTACCGGATAAGGCGCAGCGGTCGGGCTGAACGGGGGGTTCGTGCACACAGCCCAGCT
TGGAGCGAACGACCTACACCGAACTGAGATACCTACAGCGTGAGCTATGAGAAAGCGCCACGCTTCCCGA
AGGGAGAAAGGCGGACAGGTATCCGGTAAGCGGCAGGGTCGGAACAGGAGAGCGCACGAGGGAGCTTCCA
GGGGGAAACGCCTGGTATCTTTATAGTCCTGTCGGGTTTCGCCACCTCTGACTTGAGCGTCGATTTTTGT
GATGCTCGTCAGGGGGGCGGAGCCTATGGAAAAACGCCAGCAACGCGGCCTTTTTACGGTTCCTGGCCTT
TTGCTGGCCTTTTGCTCACATGT
Features (pLannotate 1.2.2; 26 found; start..end, strand, type, name):
      1..141     -  repeat_region  AAV2 ITR: inverted terminal repeat of adeno-associated virus serotype 2 inverted
    169..235     +  CDS            small t antigen (fragment): SV40 (simian virus 40) small t antigen
    261..472     +  promoter       EF-1α core promoter: core promoter for human elongation factor EF-1α
    473..581     +  intron         EF-1α intron A (fragment): intron upstream of the start codon of human EF-1α
   1207..1410    +  intron         EF-1α intron A: truncated intron upstream of the start codon of human EF-1α
   1426..1459    +  protein_bind   lox2272: Cre-mediated recombination occurs in the 8-bp core sequence (GGATACTT). lox2272 sites are compatible with each other, but incompatible with loxP or loxN sites (Lee and Saito, 1988). Cre recombinase
   1510..1543    +  protein_bind   loxN: Cre-mediated recombination occurs in the 8-bp core sequence (GTATACCT). loxN sites are compatible with each other, but incompatible with loxP or lox2272 sites. Cre recombinase
   1562..1795    -  CDS            cp-mKate (fragment): cp-mKate is a basic (constitutively fluorescent) red fluorescent protein published in 2011, derived from Entacmaea quadricolor.
   1796..1829    -  protein_bind   lox2272: Cre-mediated recombination occurs in the 8-bp core sequence (GGATACTT). lox2272 sites are compatible with each other, but incompatible with loxP or loxN sites (Lee and Saito, 1988). Cre recombinase
   1830..1879    -  intron         β-globin intron (fragment): internally truncated intron from human β-globin
   1880..1913    -  protein_bind   loxN: Cre-mediated recombination occurs in the 8-bp core sequence (GTATACCT). loxN sites are compatible with each other, but incompatible with loxP or lox2272 sites. Cre recombinase
   1920..1953    +  protein_bind   FRT (minimal): supports FLP-mediated excision but not integration (Turan and Bode, 2011) FLP recombinase from the Saccharomyces cerevisiae 2μ plasmid
   1954..2003    -  intron         β-globin intron (fragment): internally truncated intron from human β-globin
   2110..2592    +  CDS            TagBFP (fragment): TagBFP is a basic (constitutively fluorescent) blue fluorescent protein published in 2008, derived from Entacmaea quadricolor. It is reported to be a very rapidly-maturing monomer with very low acid sensitivity.
   2602..2635    -  protein_bind   FRT (minimal): supports FLP-mediated excision but not integration (Turan and Bode, 2011) FLP recombinase from the Saccharomyces cerevisiae 2μ plasmid
   2720..2744    +  misc_feature   MCS (fragment): pBluescript multiple cloning site
   2744..3332    +  misc_feature   WPRE: woodchuck hepatitis virus posttranscriptional regulatory element
   3364..3840    +  polyA_signal   hGH poly(A) signal: human growth hormone polyadenylation signal
   3880..4020    +  repeat_region  AAV2 ITR: inverted terminal repeat of adeno-associated virus serotype 2 inverted
   4025..4076    -  misc_feature   bom (fragment): basis of mobility region from pBR322
   4095..4475    +  rep_origin     M13 ori (sequence partly withheld): M13 bacteriophage origin of replication; arrow indicates direction of (+) strand synthesis
   4551..4600    -  misc_feature   bom (fragment): basis of mobility region from pBR322
   4702..4737    -  CDS            rop (fragment): Rop protein, which maintains plasmids at low copy number; rop
   4832..4936    +  promoter       AmpR promoter: bla
   4937..5797    +  CDS            AmpR: β-lactamase; bla; confers resistance to ampicillin, carbenicillin, and related antibiotics
   5968..6556    +  rep_origin     ori: high-copy-number ColE1/pMB1/pBR322/pUC origin of replication
