>Addgene plasmid #137130 | pAAV-Ef1a-Con/Foff 2.0-BFP | addgene full sequence | sequence record 272671 | Addgene NGS Result
CCTGCAGGCAGCTGCGCGCTCGCTCGCTCACTGAGGCCGCCCGGGCGTCGGGCGACCTTTGGTCGCCCGG
CCTCAGTGAGCGAGCGAGCGCGCAGAGAGGGAGTGGCCAACTCCATCACTAGGGGTTCCTGCGGCCGCAC
GCGTAAGCTTTGCAAAGATGGATAAAGTTTTAAACAGAGAGGAATCTTTGCAGCTAATGGACCTTCTAGG
TCTTGAAAGGAGTGGGAATTGGCTCCGGTGCCCGTCAGTGGGCAGAGCGCACATCGCCCACAGTCCCCGA
GAAGTTGGGGGGAGGGGTCGGCAATTGAACCGGTGCCTAGAGAAGGTGGCGCGGGGTAAACTGGGAAAGT
GATGTCGTGTACTGGCTCCGCCTTTTTCCCGAGGGTGGGGGAGAACCGTATATAAGTGCAGTAGTCGCCG
TGAACGTTCTTTTTCGCAACGGGTTTGCCGCCAGAACACAGGTAAGTGCCGTGTGTGGTTCCCGCGGGCC
TGGCCTCTTTACGGGTTATGGCCCTTGCGTGCCTTGAATTACTTCCACCTGGCTGCAGTACGTGATTCTT
GATCCCGAGCTTCGGGTTGGAAGTGGGTGGGAGAGTTCGAGGCCTTGCGCTTAAGGAGCCCCTTCGCCTC
GTGCTTGAGTTGAGGCCTGGCCTGGGCGCTGGGGCCGCCGCGTGCGAATCTGGTGGCACCTTCGCGCCTG
TCTCGCTGCTTTCGATAAGTCTCTAGCCATTTAAAATTTTTGATGACCTGCTGCGACGCTTTTTTTCTGG
CAAGATAGTCTTGTAAATGCGGGCCAAGATCTGCACACTGGTATTTCGGTTTTTGGGGCCGCGGGCGGCG
ACGGGGCCCGTGCGTCCCAGCGCACATGTTCGGCGAGGCGGGGCCTGCGAGCGCGGCCACCGAGAATCGG
ACGGGGGTAGTCTCAAGCTGGCCGGCCTGCTCTGGTGCCTGGCCTCGCGCCGCCGTGTATCGCCCCGCCC
TGGGCGGCAAGGCTGGCCCGGTCGGCACCAGTTGCGTGAGCGGAAAGATGGCCGCTTCCCGGCCCTGCTG
CAGGGAGCTCAAAATGGAGGACGCGGCGCTCGGGAGAGCGGGCGGGTGAGTCACCCACACAAAGGAAAAG
GGCCTTTCCGTCCTCAGCCGTCGCTTCATGTGACTCCACGGAGTACCGGGCGCCGTCCAGGCACCTCGAT
TAGTTCTCGAGCTTTTGGAGTACGTCGTCTTTAGGTTGGGGGGAGGGGTTTTATGCGATGGAGTTTCCCC
ACACTGAGTGGGTGGAGACTGAAGTTAGGCCAGCTTGGCACTTGATGTAATTCTCCTTGGAATTTGCCCT
TTTTGAGTTTGGATCTTGGTTCATTCTCAAGCCTCAGACAGTGGTTCAAAGTTTTTTTCTTCCATTTCAG
GTGTCGTGAGGATCCATAACTTCGTATAGGATACTTTATACGAAGTTATGTAGCTGGAGCAATTTGAAAA
GATTGTTGTATTACCTCTAGCTGCGCTTAATAACTTCGTATAGTATACCTTATACGAAGTTATGTCGACC
CTCCTGTACTCACGGGTGTGGTTGATGAAGGTCTTGCTGCCGTAGAGGAAGCTAGTAGCCAGGATGTCGA
AGGCGAAGGGGAGAGGGCCGCCCTCGACCACCTTGATTCTCATGGTCTGGGTGCCCTCGTAGGGCTTGCC
TTCGCCCTCGGATGTGCACTTGAAGTGATGGTTGTCCACGGTGCCCTCCATGTACAGCTTCATGTGCATG
TTCTCCTTAATCAGCTCGCTCATGGTGGCACTAGTATAACTTCGTATAAAGTATCCTATACGAAGTTATT
TGCCTTAACCCAGAAATTATCACTGTTATTCTTTAGATAGGTGCAAAGAATAACTTCGTATAAGGTATAC
TATACGAAGTTATGGTACCGAAGTTCCTATTCTCTAGAAAGTATAGGAACTTCGCAGAATGGTAGCTGGA
TTGTAGCTGCTATTAGCAATATGAAACCTCTTAGAAGTTCCTATTCTTCAAAAGGTATAGGAACTTCGGC
GCGCCTGGAGAGTGGCCAGCCCTTCTCATGTTCAGAGAACATGGTTAACTGGTTAAGTCATGTCGTCCCA
CAGAGGGCATCCCCGACTTCTTCAAGCAGTCCTTCCCTGAGGGCTTCACATGGGAGAGAGTCACCACATA
CGAAGACGGGGGCGTGCTGACCGCTACCCAGGACACCAGCCTCCAGGACGGCTGCCTCATCTACAACGTC
AAGATCAGAGGGGTGAACTTCACATCCAACGGCCCTGTGATGCAGAAGAAAACACTCGGCTGGGAGGCCT
TCACCGAGACGCTGTACCCCGCTGACGGCGGCCTGGAAGGCAGAAACGACATGGCCCTGAAGCTCGTGGG
CGGGAGCCATCTGATCGCAAACATCAAGACCACATATAGATCCAAGAAACCCGCTAAGAACCTCAAGATG
CCTGGCGTCTACTATGTGGACTACAGACTGGAAAGAATCAAGGAGGCCAACAACGAGACCTACGTCGAGC
AGCACGAGGTGGCAGTGGCCAGATACTGCGACCTCCCTAGCAAACTGGGGCACAAGCTTAATTAAGCTAG
CGAAGTTCCTATACTTTCTAGAGAATAGGAACTTCTAAGCAGACAATCTTGTAATACATCAGCAGCTAGT
AGATTGCTCCAGCTAGAAGTTCCTATACCTTTTGAAGAATAGGAACTTCGAATTCGATATCAAGCTTATC
GATAATCAACCTCTGGATTACAAAATTTGTGAAAGATTGACTGGTATTCTTAACTATGTTGCTCCTTTTA
CGCTATGTGGATACGCTGCTTTAATGCCTTTGTATCATGCTATTGCTTCCCGTATGGCTTTCATTTTCTC
CTCCTTGTATAAATCCTGGTTGCTGTCTCTTTATGAGGAGTTGTGGCCCGTTGTCAGGCAACGTGGCGTG
GTGTGCACTGTGTTTGCTGACGCAACCCCCACTGGTTGGGGCATTGCCACCACCTGTCAGCTCCTTTCCG
GGACTTTCGCTTTCCCCCTCCCTATTGCCACGGCGGAACTCATCGCCGCCTGCCTTGCCCGCTGCTGGAC
AGGGGCTCGGCTGTTGGGCACTGACAATTCCGTGGTGTTGTCGGGGAAATCATCGTCCTTTCCTTGGCTG
CTCGCCTATGTTGCCACCTGGATTCTGCGCGGGACGTCCTTCTGCTACGTCCCTTCGGCCCTCAATCCAG
CGGACCTTCCTTCCCGCGGCCTGCTGCCGGCTCTGCGGCCTCTTCCGCGTCTTCGCCTTCGCCCTCAGAC
GAGTCGGATCTCCCTTTGGGCCGCCTCCCCGCATCGATACCGAGCGCTGCTCGAGAGATCTACGGGTGGC
ATCCCTGTGACCCCTCCCCAGTGCCTCTCCTGGCCCTGGAAGTTGCCACTCCAGTGCCCACCAGCCTTGT
CCTAATAAAATTAAGTTGCATCATTTTGTCTGACTAGGTGTCCTTCTATAATATTATGGGGTGGAGGGGG
GTGGTATGGAGCAAGGGGCAAGTTGGGAAGACAACCTGTAGGGCCTGCGGGGTCTATTGGGAACCAAGCT
GGAGTGCAGTGGCACAATCTTGGCTCACTGCAATCTCCGCCTCCTGGGTTCAAGCGATTCTCCTGCCTCA
GCCTCCCGAGTTGTTGGGATTCCAGGCATGCATGACCAGGCTCAGCTAATTTTTGTTTTTTTGGTAGAGA
CGGGGTTTCACCATATTGGCCAGGCTGGTCTCCAACTCCTAATCTCAGGTGATCTACCCACCTTGGCCTC
CCAAATTGCTGGGATTACAGGCGTGAACCACTGCTCCCTTCCCTGTCCTTCTGATTTTGTAGGTAACCAC
GTGCGGACCGAGCGGCCGCAGGAACCCCTAGTGATGGAGTTGGCCACTCCCTCTCTGCGCGCTCGCTCGC
TCACTGAGGCCGGGCGACCAAAGGTCGCCCGACGCCCGGGCTTTGCCCGGGCGGCCTCAGTGAGCGAGCG
AGCGCGCAGCTGCCTGCAGGGGCGCCTGATGCGGTATTTTCTCCTTACGCATCTGTGCGGTATTTCACAC
CGCATA
[95 nt withheld, positions 4067-4161]
T
[46 nt withheld, positions 4163-4208]
C
[141 nt withheld, positions 4210-4350]
CCTTTGACGTTGGAGTCCACGTTCTTT
[37 nt withheld, positions 4378-4414]
ACTCTATCTCGGGCTATTCTTTTGATTTATAAGGGATTTTGCCGATTTCGGTCTATTGGTTAAAAAATGA
GCTGATTTAACAAAAATTTAACGCGAATTTTAACAAAATATTAACGTTTACAATTTTATGGTGCACTCTC
AGTACAATCTGCTCTGATGCCGCATAGTTAAGCCAGCCCCGACACCCGCCAACACCCGCTGACGCGCCCT
GACGGGCTTGTCTGCTCCCGGCATCCGCTTACAGACAAGCTGTGACCGTCTCCGGGAGCTGCATGTGTCA
GAGGTTTTCACCGTCATCACCGAAACGCGCGAGACGAAAGGGCCTCGTGATACGCCTATTTTTATAGGTT
AATGTCATGATAATAATGGTTTCTTAGACGTCAGGTGGCACTTTTCGGGGAAATGTGCGCGGAACCCCTA
TTTGTTTATTTTTCTAAATACATTCAAATATGTATCCGCTCATGAGACAATAACCCTGATAAATGCTTCA
ATAATATTGAAAAAGGAAGAGTATGAGTATTCAACATTTCCGTGTCGCCCTTATTCCCTTTTTTGCGGCA
TTTTGCCTTCCTGTTTTTGCTCACCCAGAAACGCTGGTGAAAGTAAAAGATGCTGAAGATCAGTTGGGTG
CACGAGTGGGTTACATCGAACTGGATCTCAACAGCGGTAAGATCCTTGAGAGTTTTCGCCCCGAAGAACG
TTTTCCAATGATGAGCACTTTTAAAGTTCTGCTATGTGGCGCGGTATTATCCCGTATTGACGCCGGGCAA
GAGCAACTCGGTCGCCGCATACACTATTCTCAGAATGACTTGGTTGAGTACTCACCAGTCACAGAAAAGC
ATCTTACGGATGGCATGACAGTAAGAGAATTATGCAGTGCTGCCATAACCATGAGTGATAACACTGCGGC
CAACTTACTTCTGACAACGATCGGAGGACCGAAGGAGCTAACCGCTTTTTTGCACAACATGGGGGATCAT
GTAACTCGCCTTGATCGTTGGGAACCGGAGCTGAATGAAGCCATACCAAACGACGAGCGTGACACCACGA
TGCCTGTAGCAATGGCAACAACGTTGCGCAAACTATTAACTGGCGAACTACTTACTCTAGCTTCCCGGCA
ACAATTAATAGACTGGATGGAGGCGGATAAAGTTGCAGGACCACTTCTGCGCTCGGCCCTTCCGGCTGGC
TGGTTTATTGCTGATAAATCTGGAGCCGGTGAGCGTGGGTCTCGCGGTATCATTGCAGCACTGGGGCCAG
ATGGTAAGCCCTCCCGTATCGTAGTTATCTACACGACGGGGAGTCAGGCAACTATGGATGAACGAAATAG
ACAGATCGCTGAGATAGGTGCCTCACTGATTAAGCATTGGTAACTGTCAGACCAAGTTTACTCATATATA
CTTTAGATTGATTTAAAACTTCATTTTTAATTTAAAAGGATCTAGGTGAAGATCCTTTTTGATAATCTCA
TGACCAAAATCCCTTAACGTGAGTTTTCGTTCCACTGAGCGTCAGACCCCGTAGAAAAGATCAAAGGATC
TTCTTGAGATCCTTTTTTTCTGCGCGTAATCTGCTGCTTGCAAACAAAAAAACCACCGCTACCAGCGGTG
GTTTGTTTGCCGGATCAAGAGCTACCAACTCTTTTTCCGAAGGTAACTGGCTTCAGCAGAGCGCAGATAC
CAAATACTGTTCTTCTAGTGTAGCCGTAGTTAGGCCACCACTTCAAGAACTCTGTAGCACCGCCTACATA
CCTCGCTCTGCTAATCCTGTTACCAGTGGCTGCTGCCAGTGGCGATAAGTCGTGTCTTACCGGGTTGGAC
TCAAGACGATAGTTACCGGATAAGGCGCAGCGGTCGGGCTGAACGGGGGGTTCGTGCACACAGCCCAGCT
TGGAGCGAACGACCTACACCGAACTGAGATACCTACAGCGTGAGCTATGAGAAAGCGCCACGCTTCCCGA
AGGGAGAAAGGCGGACAGGTATCCGGTAAGCGGCAGGGTCGGAACAGGAGAGCGCACGAGGGAGCTTCCA
GGGGGAAACGCCTGGTATCTTTATAGTCCTGTCGGGTTTCGCCACCTCTGACTTGAGCGTCGATTTTTGT
GATGCTCGTCAGGGGGGCGGAGCCTATGGAAAAACGCCAGCAACGCGGCCTTTTTACGGTTCCTGGCCTT
TTGCTGGCCTTTTGCTCACATGT
Features (pLannotate 1.2.2; 25 found; start..end, strand, type, name):
     12..39      +  repeat_region  AAV2 ITR (fragment): inverted terminal repeat of adeno-associated virus serotype 2 inverted
     68..95      +  repeat_region  AAV2 ITR (fragment): inverted terminal repeat of adeno-associated virus serotype 2 inverted
    158..224     +  CDS            small t antigen (fragment): SV40 (simian virus 40) small t antigen
    231..1409    +  promoter       EF-1α promoter: strong constitutive promoter for human elongation factor EF-1α
   1416..1449    +  protein_bind   lox2272: Cre-mediated recombination occurs in the 8-bp core sequence (GGATACTT). lox2272 sites are compatible with each other, but incompatible with loxP or loxN sites (Lee and Saito, 1988). Cre recombinase
   1500..1533    +  protein_bind   loxN: Cre-mediated recombination occurs in the 8-bp core sequence (GTATACCT). loxN sites are compatible with each other, but incompatible with loxP or lox2272 sites. Cre recombinase
   1552..1785    -  CDS            cp-mKate (fragment): cp-mKate is a basic (constitutively fluorescent) red fluorescent protein published in 2011, derived from Entacmaea quadricolor.
   1786..1819    -  protein_bind   lox2272: Cre-mediated recombination occurs in the 8-bp core sequence (GGATACTT). lox2272 sites are compatible with each other, but incompatible with loxP or loxN sites (Lee and Saito, 1988). Cre recombinase
   1820..1869    -  intron         β-globin intron (fragment): internally truncated intron from human β-globin
   1870..1903    -  protein_bind   loxN: Cre-mediated recombination occurs in the 8-bp core sequence (GTATACCT). loxN sites are compatible with each other, but incompatible with loxP or lox2272 sites. Cre recombinase
   1910..1943    +  protein_bind   FRT (minimal): supports FLP-mediated excision but not integration (Turan and Bode, 2011) FLP recombinase from the Saccharomyces cerevisiae 2μ plasmid
   1944..1993    -  intron         β-globin intron (fragment): internally truncated intron from human β-globin
   2100..2582    +  CDS            TagBFP (fragment): TagBFP is a basic (constitutively fluorescent) blue fluorescent protein published in 2008, derived from Entacmaea quadricolor. It is reported to be a very rapidly-maturing monomer with very low acid sensitivity.
   2592..2625    -  protein_bind   FRT (minimal): supports FLP-mediated excision but not integration (Turan and Bode, 2011) FLP recombinase from the Saccharomyces cerevisiae 2μ plasmid
   2710..2734    +  misc_feature   MCS (fragment): pBluescript multiple cloning site
   2734..3322    +  misc_feature   WPRE: woodchuck hepatitis virus posttranscriptional regulatory element
   3354..3830    +  polyA_signal   hGH poly(A) signal: human growth hormone polyadenylation signal
   3870..4010    +  repeat_region  AAV2 ITR: inverted terminal repeat of adeno-associated virus serotype 2 inverted
   4015..4066    -  misc_feature   bom (fragment): basis of mobility region from pBR322
   4085..4540    +  rep_origin     f1 ori (sequence partly withheld): f1 bacteriophage origin of replication; arrow indicates direction of (+) strand synthesis
   4541..4590    -  misc_feature   bom (fragment): basis of mobility region from pBR322
   4692..4727    -  CDS            rop (fragment): Rop protein, which maintains plasmids at low copy number; rop
   4822..4926    +  promoter       AmpR promoter: bla
   4927..5787    +  CDS            AmpR: β-lactamase; bla; confers resistance to ampicillin, carbenicillin, and related antibiotics
   5958..6546    +  rep_origin     ori: high-copy-number ColE1/pMB1/pBR322/pUC origin of replication
