[The description below was written by a language model from this plasmid's Addgene catalogue record and pLannotate feature annotations shown in this document.]
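Description:
pAAV-Ef1a-Con/Foff 2.0-BFP is an AAV2-based transfer plasmid from the INTRSECT 2.0 intersectional toolkit, designed to express a blue fluorescent protein only in mammalian cells that contain Cre and lack Flp. It is maintained in bacteria through a high-copy ColE1/pUC-type origin with ampicillin selection, and it also carries an f1/M13 phage origin. The expression cassette lies between AAV2 inverted terminal repeats, which allow it to be packaged into recombinant AAV. The depositor sequence shows both ITRs intact, whereas the NGS record annotates only fragments of the 5′ ITR, a common result for these repeat-rich regions. The two records otherwise agree.

Between the ITRs, the human EF-1α promoter with its intron drives a BFP coding sequence that has been split into two exon-like pieces separated by a synthetic intron built from β-globin intron fragments. The first piece, about 230 bp, is annotated as a cp-mKate fragment, probably because it shares its Entacmaea quadricolor origin with TagBFP. It sits in the antisense orientation, flanked by paired lox2272 and loxN sites in a double-inverted arrangement, so Cre flips it and locks it into the sense orientation. The second piece, annotated as TagBFP, is already in the sense orientation but is bracketed by oppositely oriented FRT sites, so Flp inverts it and disrupts the reading frame. The recombinase sites sit within intronic sequence, which should let them be spliced out of the mature transcript. A WPRE and the human growth hormone polyadenylation signal follow, enhancing transcript stability and processing. The construct is typically used for viral labelling of neuronal or other cell populations defined by Cre AND NOT Flp expression in recombinase driver animals.
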