Addgene plasmid #137130: pAAV-Ef1a-Con/Foff 2.0-BFP
Purpose: Intersectional viral expression of BFP in cells expressing Cre AND NOT Flp
Depositing lab: Karl Deisseroth & INTRSECT 2.0 Project. Depositing organization: Stanford University. Publication: Comprehensive Dual- and Triple-Feature Intersectional Single-Vector Delivery of Diverse Functional Payloads to Cells of Behaving Mammals. Fenno LE, Ramakrishnan C, Kim YS, Evans KE, Lo M, Vesuna S, Inoue M, Cheung KYM, Yuen E, Pichamoorthy N, Hong ASO, Deisseroth K. Neuron. 2020 Jun 20. pii: S0896-6273(20)30432-3. doi: 10.1016/j.neuron.2020.06.003. PubMed 32574559.
Backbone
  Vector backbone: AAV2-EF1a-WPRE
  Backbone size w/o insert (bp): 5300
  Vector type: AAV, Cre/Lox, Synthetic Biology ; Flp/FRT
Growth in bacteria
  Bacterial resistance: Ampicillin, 100 μg/mL
  Growth temperature: 37°C
  Growth strain: NEB Stable
  Copy number: High Copy
Gene/Insert
  Gene/Insert name: Con/Foff 2.0-BFP
  Species: Synthetic; Prokaryotic
  Insert size (bp): 1300
  Mutation: n/a
  Promoter: EF1a
  Cloning method: Restriction Enzyme; 5′ cloning site BamHI (unknown if destroyed); 3′ cloning site EcoRI (unknown if destroyed)
  Sequencing primers: 5′ TGGAATTTGCCCTTTTTGAG; 3′ GGGCCACAACTCCTCATAAA
Terms and licenses: Academic/Nonprofit Terms; Industry Terms: Not Available to Industry
Depositor comments: Additional sequencing primers: Intron 1F GGGACGACATGACTTAACCAG; Intron 1R CCAGCCCTTCTCATGTTCAG
How to cite: pAAV-Ef1a-Con/Foff 2.0-BFP was a gift from Karl Deisseroth & INTRSECT 2.0 Project (Addgene plasmid # 137130 ; http://n2t.net/addgene:137130 ; RRID:Addgene_137130) For viral preps, please replace (Addgene plasmid # 137130) in the above sentence with: (Addgene viral prep # 137130-AAV8)
