>Addgene plasmid #137130 | pAAV-Ef1a-Con/Foff 2.0-BFP | depositor partial sequence | sequence record 264976 | Promoter through WPRE
AAGCTTTGCAAAGATGGATAAAGTTTTAAACAGAGAGGAATCTTTGCAGCTAATGGACCTTCTAGGTCTT
GAAAGGAGTGGGAATTGGCTCCGGTGCCCGTCAGTGGGCAGAGCGCACATCGCCCACAGTCCCCGAGAAG
TTGGGGGGAGGGGTCGGCAATTGAACCGGTGCCTAGAGAAGGTGGCGCGGGGTAAACTGGGAAAGTGATG
TCGTGTACTGGCTCCGCCTTTTTCCCGAGGGTGGGGGAGAACCGTATATAAGTGCAGTAGTCGCCGTGAA
CGTTCTTTTTCGCAACGGGTTTGCCGCCAGAACACAGGTAAGTGCCGTGTGTGGTTCCCGCGGGCCTGGC
CTCTTTACGGGTTATGGCCCTTGCGTGCCTTGAATTACTTCCACTGGCTGCAGTACGTGATTCTTGATCC
CGAGCTTCGGGTTGGAAGTGGGTGGGAGAGTTCGAGGCCTTGCGCTTAAGGAGCCCCTTCGCCTCGTGCT
TGAGTTGAGGCCTGGCCTGGGCGCTGGGGCCGCCGCGTGCGAATCTGGTGGCACCTTCGCGCCTGTCTCG
CTGCTTTCGATAAGTCTCTAGCCATTTAAAATTTTTGATGACCTGCTGCGACGCTTTTTTTCTGGCAAGA
TAGTCTTGTAAATGCGGGCCAAGATCTGCACACTGGTATTTCGGTTTTTGGGGCCGCGGGCGGCGACGGG
GCCCGTGCGTCCCAGCGCACATGTTCGGCGAGGCGGGGCCTGCGAGCGCGGCCACCGAGAATCGGACGGG
GGTAGTCTCAAGCTGGCCGGCCTGCTCTGGTGCCTGGCCTCGCGCCGCCGTGTATCGCCCCGCCCTGGGC
GGCAAGGCTGGCCCGGTCGGCACCAGTTGCGTGAGCGGAAAGATGGCCGCTTCCCGGCCCTGCTGCAGGG
AGCTCAAAATGGAGGACGCGGCGCTCGGGAGAGCGGGCGGGTGAGTCACCCACACAAAGGAAAAGGGCCT
TTCCGTCCTCAGCCGTCGCTTCATGTGACTCCACGGAGTACCGGGCGCCGTCCAGGCACCTCGATTAGTT
CTCGAGCTTTTGGAGTACGTCGTCTTTAGGTTGGGGGGAGGGGTTTTATGCGATGGAGTTTCCCCACACT
GAGTGGGTGGAGACTGAAGTTAGGCCAGCTTGGCACTTGATGTAATTCTCCTTGGAATTTGCCCTTTTTG
AGTTTGGATCTTGGTTCATTCTCAAGCCTCAGACAGTGGTTCAAAGTTTTTTTCTTCCATTTCAGGTGTC
GTGAGGATCCATAACTTCGTATAGGATACTTTATACGAAGTTATGTAGCTGGAGCAATTTGAAAAGATTG
TTGTATTACCTCTAGCTGCGCTTAATAACTTCGTATAGTATACCTTATACGAAGTTATGTCGACCCTCCT
GTACTCACGGGTGTGGTTGATGAAGGTCTTGCTGCCGTAGAGGAAGCTAGTAGCCAGGATGTCGAAGGCG
AAGGGGAGAGGGCCGCCCTCGACCACCTTGATTCTCATGGTCTGGGTGCCCTCGTAGGGCTTGCCTTCGC
CCTCGGATGTGCACTTGAAGTGATGGTTGTCCACGGTGCCCTCCATGTACAGCTTCATGTGCATGTTCTC
CTTAATCAGCTCGCTCATGGTGGCACTAGTATAACTTCGTATAAAGTATCCTATACGAAGTTATTTGCCT
TAACCCAGAAATTATCACTGTTATTCTTTAGATAGGTGCAAAGAATAACTTCGTATAAGGTATACTATAC
GAAGTTATGGTACCGAAGTTCCTATTCTCTAGAAAGTATAGGAACTTCGCAGAATGGTAGCTGGATTGTA
GCTGCTATTAGCAATATGAAACCTCTTAGAAGTTCCTATTCTTCAAAAGGTATAGGAACTTCGGCGCGCC
TGGAGAGTGGCCAGCCCTTCTCATGTTCAGAGAACATGGTTAACTGGTTAAGTCATGTCGTCCCACAGAG
GGCATCCCCGACTTCTTCAAGCAGTCCTTCCCTGAGGGCTTCACATGGGAGAGAGTCACCACATACGAAG
ACGGGGGCGTGCTGACCGCTACCCAGGACACCAGCCTCCAGGACGGCTGCCTCATCTACAACGTCAAGAT
CAGAGGGGTGAACTTCACATCCAACGGCCCTGTGATGCAGAAGAAAACACTCGGCTGGGAGGCCTTCACC
GAGACGCTGTACCCCGCTGACGGCGGCCTGGAAGGCAGAAACGACATGGCCCTGAAGCTCGTGGGCGGGA
GCCATCTGATCGCAAACATCAAGACCACATATAGATCCAAGAAACCCGCTAAGAACCTCAAGATGCCTGG
CGTCTACTATGTGGACTACAGACTGGAAAGAATCAAGGAGGCCAACAACGAGACCTACGTCGAGCAGCAC
GAGGTGGCAGTGGCCAGATACTGCGACCTCCCTAGCAAACTGGGGCACAAGCTTAATTAAGCTAGCGAAG
TTCCTATACTTTCTAGAGAATAGGAACTTCTAAGCAGACAATCTTGTAATACATCAGCAGCTAGTAGATT
GCTCCAGCTAGAAGTTCCTATACCTTTTGAAGAATAGGAACTTCGAATTCGATATCAAGCTTATCGATAA
TCAACCTCTGGATTACAAAATTTGTGAAAGATTGACTGGTATTCTTAACTATGTTGCTCCTTTTACGCTA
TGTGGATACGCTGCTTTAATGCCTTTGTATCATGCTATTGCTTCCCGTATGGCTTTCATTTTCTCCTCCT
TGTATAAATCCTGGTTGCTGTCTCTTTATGAGGAGTTGTGGCCCGTTGTCAGGCAACGTGGCGTGGTGTG
CACTGTGTTTGCTGACGCAACCCCCACTGGTTGGGGCATTGCCACCACCTGTCAGCTCCTTTCCGGGACT
TTCGCTTTCCCCCTCCCTATTGCCACGGCGGAACTCATCGCCGCCTGCCTTGCCCGCTGCTGGACAGGGG
CTCGGCTGTTGGGCACTGACAATTCCGTGGTGTTGTCGGGGAAATCATCGTCCTTTCCTTGGCTGCTCGC
CTATGTTGCCACCTGGATTCTGCGCGGGACGTCCTTCTGCTACGTCCCTTCGGCCCTCAATCCAGCGGAC
CTTCCTTCCCGCGGCCTGCTGCCGGCTCTGCGGCCTCTTCCGCGTCTTCGCCTTCGCCCTCAGACGAGTC
GGATCTCCCTTTGGGCCGCCTCCCCGCATCGATACCG
